>Addgene plasmid #246094 | pFlag-CMV4-PHF13 | addgene full sequence | sequence record 492687 | Addgene NGS Result
CCATTCGCCATTCAGGCTGCGCAACTGTTGGGAAGGGCGATCGGTGCGGGCCTCTTCGCTATTACGCCAG
CTGGCGAAAGGGGGATGTGCTGCAAGGCGATTAAGTTGGGTAACGCCAGGGTTTTCCCAGTCACGACGTT
GTAAAACGACGGCCAGTGCCAAGCTGATCTATACATTGAATCAATATTGGCAATTAGCCATATTAGTCAT
TGGTTATATAGCATAAATCAATATTGGCTATTGGCCATTGCATACGTTGTATCTATATCATAATATGTAC
ATTTATATTGGCTCATGTCCAATATGACCGCCATGTTGACATTGATTATTGACTAGTTATTAATAGTAAT
CAATTACGGGGTCATTAGTTCATAGCCCATATATGGAGTTCCGCGTTACATAACTTACGGTAAATGGCCC
GCCTGGCTGACCGCCCAACGACCCCCGCCCATTGACGTCAATAATGACGTATGTTCCCATAGTAACGCCA
ATAGGGACTTTCCATTGACGTCAATGGGTGGAGTATTTACGGTAAACTGCCCACTTGGCAGTACATCAAG
TGTATCATATGCCAAGTCCGCCCCCTATTGACGTCAATGACGGTAAATGGCCCGCCTGGCATTATGCCCA
GTACATGACCTTACGGGACTTTCCTACTTGGCAGTACATCTACGTATTAGTCATCGCTATTACCATGGTG
ATGCGGTTTTGGCAGTACACCAATGGGCGTGGATAGCGGTTTGACTCACGGGGATTTCCAAGTCTCCACC
CCATTGACGTCAATGGGAGTTTGTTTTGGCACCAAAATCAACGGGACTTTCCAAAATGTCGTAATAACCC
CGCCCCGTTGACGCAAATGGGCGGTAGGCGTGTACGGTGGGAGGTCTATATAAGCAGAGCTCGTTTAGTG
AACCGTCAGAATTAATTCAGATCGATCTACCATGGACTACAAAGACGATGACGACAAGCTTGCGGCCGCG
AATTCATCGATAGATCTGATATCGGTACCAGTCGACTCTAGAGGATCCATGGACTCTGACTCTTGCGCCG
CCGCCTTCCACCCGGAGGAATACTCCCCCAGTTGCAAGAGGCGCAGGACCGTGGAAGACTTCAACAAATT
CTGCACCTTTGTCTTGGCCTATGCTGGCTACATCCCTTATCCGAAGGAGGAACTCCCTTTAAGGAGCAGC
CCCAGCCCTGCTAACAGCACTGCTGGTACCATTGACAGCGACGGCTGGGACGCGGGTTTCTCAGACATCG
CGTCCTCAGTGCCCTTGCCAGTCTCTGACCGCTGCTTTAGCCACCTGCAGCCTACTCTCTTGCAGCGAGC
CAAGCCCAGTAACTTCCTGCTGGACAGAAAGAAAACGGACAAGCTGAAGAAGAAGAAGAAGAGGAAGCGC
AGGGACAGTGATGCGCCTGGGAAAGAGGGGTACAGGGGGGGCTTGCTGAAGCTGGAAGCCGCTGACCCCT
ACGTGGAGACCCCCACGAGTCCCACCTTGCAGGATATCCCCCAGGCTCCCAGCGACCCCTGCTCGGGCTG
GGACTCCGATACTCCCTCGAGTGGATCTTGTGCCACTGTGTCACCTGATCAGGTCAAAGAAATAAAAACT
GAAGGCAAACGGACTATCGTCCGGCAGGGAAAGCAGGTGGTGTTCCGAGATGAGGACAGCACTGGCAATG
ATGAGGACATCATGGTGGACTCAGATGACGATTCCTGGGACCTCGTGACCTGCTTCTGCATGAAGCCATT
TGCCGGCCGCCCCATGATCGAGTGTAATGAGTGCCACACCTGGATTCACCTGTCCTGTGCGAAAATCCGG
AAATCCAATGTTCCAGAAGTGTTTGTCTGCCAAAAGTGCCGGGACTCCAAGTTTGACATCCGCCGTTCCA
ACCGCTCGCGGACGGGCTCCCGGAAGCTGTTCCTGGACTGACCGGATCCCGGGTGGCATCCCTGTGACCC
CTCCCCAGTGCCTCTCCTGGCCCTGGAAGTTGCCACTCCAGTGCCCACCAGCCTTGTCCTAATAAAATTA
AGTTGCATCATTTTGTCTGACTAGGTGTCCTTCTATAATATTATGGGGTGGAGGGGGGTGGTATGGAGCA
AGGGGCAAGTTGGGAAGACAACCTGTAGGGCCTGCGGGGTCTATTGGGAACCAAGCTGGAGTGCAGTGGC
ACAATCTTGGCTCACTGCAATCTCCGCCTCCTGGGTTCAAGCGATTCTCCTGCCTCAGCCTCCCGAGTTG
TTGGGATTCCAGGCATGCATGACCAGGCTCAGCTAATTTTTGTTTTTTTGGTAGAGACGGGGTTTCACCA
TATTGGCCAGGCTGGTCTCCAACTCCTAATCTCAGGTGATCTACCCACCTTGGCCTCCCAAATTGCTGGG
ATTACAGGCGTGAACCACTGCTCCCTTCCCTGTCCTTCTGATTTTAAAATAACTATACCAGCAGGAGGAC
GTCCAGACACAGCATAGGCTACCTGGCCATGCCCAACCGGTGGGACATTTGAGTTGCTTGCTTGGCACTG
TCCTCTCATGCGTTGGGTCCACTCAGTAGATGCCTGTTGAATTGGGTACGCGGCCAGCTTGGCTGTGGAA
TGTGTGTCAGTTAGGGTGTGGAAAGTCCCCAGGCTCCCCAGCAGGCAGAAGTATGCAAAGCATGCATCTC
AATTAGTCAGCAACCAGGTGTGGAAAGTCCCCAGGCTCCCCAGCAGGCAGAAGTATGCAAAGCATGCATC
TCAATTAGTCAGCAACCATAGTCCCGCCCCTAACTCCGCCCATCCCGCCCCTAACTCCGCCCAGTTCCGC
CCATTCTCCGCCCCATGGCTGACTAATTTTTTTTATTTATGCAGAGGCCGAGGCCGCCTCGGCCTCTGAG
CTATTCCAGAAGTAGTGAGGAGGCTTTTTTGGAGGAATTGATCAGCTTGGGATCTGATCAAGAGACAGGA
TGAGGATCGTTTCGCATGATTGAACAAGATGGATTGCACGCAGGTTCTCCGGCCGCTTGGGTGGAGAGGC
TATTCGGCTATGACTGGGCACAACAGACAATCGGCTGCTCTGATGCCGCCGTGTTCCGGCTGTCAGCGCA
GGGGCGCCCGGTTCTTTTTGTCAAGACCGACCTGTCCGGTGCCCTGAATGAACTGCAGGACGAGGCAGCG
CGGCTATCGTGGCTGGCCACGACGGGCGTTCCTTGCGCAGCTGTGCTCGACGTTGTCACTGAAGCGGGAA
GGGACTGGCTGCTATTGGGCGAAGTGCCGGGGCAGGATCTCCTGTCATCTCACCTTGCTCCTGCCGAGAA
AGTATCCATCATGGCTGATGCAATGCGGCGGCTGCATACGCTTGATCCGGCTACCTGCCCATTCGACCAC
CAAGCGAAACATCGCATCGAGCGAGCACGTACTCGGATGGAAGCCGGTCTTGTCGATCAGGATGATCTGG
ACGAAGAGCATCAGGGGCTCGCGCCAGCCGAACTGTTCGCCAGGCTCAAGGCGCGCATGCCCGACGGCGA
GGATCTCGTCGTGACCCATGGCGATGCCTGCTTGCCGAATATCATGGTGGAAAATGGCCGCTTTTCTGGA
TTCATCGACTGTGGCCGGCTGGGTGTGGCGGACCGCTATCAGGACATAGCGTTGGCTACCCGTGATATTG
CTGAAGAGCTTGGCGGCGAATGGGCTGACCGCTTCCTCGTGCTTTACGGTATCGCCGCTCCCGATTCGCA
GCGCATCGCCTTCTATCGCCTTCTTGACGAGTTCTTCTGAGCGGGACTCTGGGGTTCGAAATGACCGACC
AAGCGACGCCCAACCTGCCATCACGAGATTTCGATTCCACCGCCGCCTTCTATGAAAGGTTGGGCTTCGG
AATCGTTTTCCGGGACGCCGGCTGGATGATCCTCCAGCGCGGGGATCTCATGCTGGAGTTCTTCGCCCAC
CCCGGGCTCGATCCCCTCGCGAGTTGGTTCAGCTGCTGCCTGAGGCTGGACGACCTCGCGGAGTTCTACC
GGCAGTGCAAATCCGTCGGCATCCAGGAAACCAGCAGCGGCTATCCGCGCATCCATGCCCCCGAACTGCA
GGAGTGGGGAGGCACGATGGCCGCTTTGGTCGACCCGGACGGGACGCTCCTGCGCCTGATACAGAACGAA
TTGCTTGCAGGCATCTCATGAGTGTGTCTTCCCGTTTTCCGCCTGAGGTCACTGCGTGGATGGAGCGCTG
GCGCCTGCTGCGCGACGGCGAGCTGCTCACCACCCACTCGCCAAGCTGGAACCGTAAAAAGGCCGCGTTG
CTGGCGTTTTTCCATAGGCTCCGCCGATCATAATCAGCCATACCACATTTGTAGAGGTTTTACTTGCTTT
AAAAAACCTCCCACACCTCCCCCTGAACCTGAAACATAAAATGAATGCAATTGTTGTTGTTAACTTGTTT
ATTGCAGCTTATAATGGTTACAAATAAAGCAATAGCATCACAAATTTCACAAATAAAGCATTTTTTTCAC
TGCATTCTAGTTGTGGTTTGTCCAAACTCATCAATGTATCTTATCATGTCTGGATCAATTCCCTATAGTG
AGTCGTATTAAATTCGTAATCATGTCATAGCTGTTTCCTGTGTGAAATTGTTATCCGCTCACAATTCCAC
ACAACATACGAGCCGGAAGCATAAAGTGTAAAGCCTGGGGTGCCTAATGAGTGAGCTAACTCACATTAAT
TGCGTTGCGCTCACTGCCCGCTTTCCAGTCGGGAAACCTGTCGTGCCAGCTGCATTAATGAATCGGCCAA
CGCGCGGGGAGAGGCGGTTTGCGTATTGGGCGCTCTTCCGCTTCCTCGCTCACTGACTCGCTGCGCTCGG
TCGTTCGGCTGCGGCGAGCGGTATCAGCTCACTCAAAGGCGGTAATACGGTTATCCACAGAATCAGGGGA
TAACGCAGGAAAGAACATGTGAGCAAAAGGCCAGCAAAAGGCCAGGAACCGTAAAAAGGCCGCGTTGCTG
GCGTTTTTCCATAGGCTCCGCCCCCCTGACGAGCATCACAAAAATCGACGCTCAAGTCAGAGGTGGCGAA
ACCCGACAGGACTATAAAGATACCAGGCGTTTCCCCCTGGAAGCTCCCTCGTGCGCTCTCCTGTTCCGAC
CCTGCCGCTTACCGGATACCTGTCCGCCTTTCTCCCTTCGGGAAGCGTGGCGCTTTCTCATAGCTCACGC
TGTAGGTATCTCAGTTCGGTGTAGGTCGTTCGCTCCAAGCTGGGCTGTGTGCACGAACCCCCCGTTCAGC
CCGACCGCTGCGCCTTATCCGGTAACTATCGTCTTGAGTCCAACCCGGTAAGACACGACTTATCGCCACT
GGCAGCAGCCACTGGTAACAGAATTAGCAGAGCGAGGTATGTAGGCGGTGCTACAGAGTTCTTGAAGTGG
TGGCCTAACTACGGCTACACTAGAAGAACAGTATTTGGTATCTGCGCTCTGCTGAAGCCAGTTACCTTCG
GAAAAAGAGTTGGTAGCTCTTGATCCGGCAAACAAACCACCGCTGGTAGCGGTGGTTTTTTTGTTTGCAA
GCAGCAGATTACGCGCAGAAAAAAAGGATCTCAAGAAGATCCTTTGATCTTTTCTACGGGGTCTGACGCT
CAGTGGAACGAAAACTCACGTTAAGGGATTTTGGTCATGAGATTATCAAAAAGGATCTTCACCTAGATCC
TTTTAAATTAAAAATGAAGTTTTAAATCAATCTAAAGTATATATGAGTAAACTTGGTCTGACAGTTACCA
ATGCTTAATCAGTGAGGCACCTATCTCAGCGATCTGTCTATTTCGTTCATCCATAGTTGCCTGACTCCCC
GTCGTGTAGATAACTACGATACGGGAGGGCTTACCATCTGGCCCCAGTGCTGCAATGATACCGCGAGACC
CACGCTCACCGGCTCCAGATTTATCAGCAATAAACCAGCCAGCCGGAAGGGCCGAGCGCAGAAGTGGTCC
TGCAACTTTATCCGCCTCCATCCAGTCTATTAATTGTTGCCGGGAAGCTAGAGTAAGTAGTTCGCCAGTT
AATAGTTTGCGCAACGTTGTTGCCATTGCTACAGGCATCGTGGTGTCACGCTCGTCGTTTGGTATGGCTT
CATTCAGCTCCGGTTCCCAACGATCAAGGCGAGTTACATGATCCCCCATGTTGTGCAAAAAAGCGGTTAG
CTCCTTCGGTCCTCCGATCGTTGTCAGAAGTAAGTTGGCCGCAGTGTTATCACTCATGGTTATGGCAGCA
CTGCATAATTCTCTTACTGTCATGCCATCCGTAAGATGCTTTTCTGTGACTGGTGAGTACTCAACCAAGT
CATTCTGAGAATAGTGTATGCGGCGACCGAGTTGCTCTTGCCCGGCGTCAATACGGGATAATACCGCGCC
ACATAGCAGAACTTTAAAAGTGCTCATCATTGGAAAACGTTCTTCGGGGCGAAAACTCTCAAGGATCTTA
CCGCTGTTGAGATCCAGTTCGATGTAACCCACTCGTGCACCCAACTGATCTTCAGCATCTTTTACTTTCA
CCAGCGTTTCTGGGTGAGCAAAAACAGGAAGGCAAAATGCCGCAAAAAAGGGAATAAGGGCGACACGGAA
ATGTTGAATACTCATACTCTTCCTTTTTCAATATTATTGAAGCATTTATCAGGGTTATTGTCTCATGAGC
GGATACATATTTGAATGTATTTAGAAAAATAAACAAATAGGGGTTCCGCGCACATTTCCCCGAAAAGTGC
CACCTG
[124 nt withheld, positions 6727-6850]
C
[91 nt withheld, positions 6852-6942]
A
[49 nt withheld, positions 6944-6992]
CCTTTGACGTTGGAGTCCACGTTCTTT
[37 nt withheld, positions 7020-7056]
ACCCTATCTCGGTCTATTCTTTTGATTTATAAGGGATTTTGCCGATTTCGGCCTATTGGTTAAAAAATGA
GCTGATTTAACAAAAATTTAACGCGAATTTTAACAAAATATTAACGCTTACAATTT
Features (pLannotate 1.2.2; 23 found; start..end, strand, type, name):
      4..158     -  CDS            lacZα (fragment): LacZα fragment of β-galactosidase; lacZ fragment
    318..697     +  enhancer       CMV enhancer: human cytomegalovirus immediate early enhancer
    699..898     +  promoter       CMV promoter: human cytomegalovirus (CMV) immediate early promoter
    944..964     +  CDS            3xFLAG (fragment): three tandem FLAG® epitope tags
   1011..1028    -  misc_feature   MCS (fragment): pUC18/19 multiple cloning site
   1029..1928    +  CDS            PHF13: PHF13_HUMAN - Experimental evidence at protein level: Swiss-Prot protein existence level 1. Modulates chromatin structure. Required for normal chromosome condensation during the early stages of mitosis. Required for normal chromosome separation during mitosis. From Homo sapiens (Human).
   1941..2563    +  polyA_signal   hGH poly(A) signal: human growth hormone polyadenylation signal
   2605..2902    +  promoter       SV40 promoter: SV40 enhancer and early promoter
   2956..3747    +  CDS            neo: KKA2_KLEPN - Also known as kan, nptII. Experimental evidence at protein level: Swiss-Prot protein existence level 1. Resistance to kanamycin, neomycin, paromomycin, ribostamycin, butirosin and gentamicin B. From Klebsiella pneumoniae.
   3771..4148    +  CDS            ble: BLE_KLEPN - Experimental evidence at protein level: Swiss-Prot protein existence level 1. Binding protein with a strong affinity to the bleomycin family of antibiotics. Binds to CL990; an antimitotic-antibiotic compound. From Klebsiella pneumoniae.
   4190..4249    +  CDS            str (fragment): STR_KLEPN - Protein inferred from homology: Swiss-Prot protein existence level 3. The aminoglycoside phosphotransferases achieve inactivation of their antibiotic substrates by phosphorylation. From Klebsiella pneumoniae.
   4272..4295    -  rep_origin     CloDF13 ori (fragment): Plasmids containing the CloDF13 (CDF) origin of replication can be propagated in E. coli cells that contain additional plasmids with compatible origins.
   4296..4379    +  CDS            large T antigen (fragment): large T antigen from SV40 (simian virus 40)
   4402..4536    +  polyA_signal   SV40 poly(A) signal: SV40 polyadenylation signal
   4542..4560    -  promoter       T7 promoter: promoter for bacteriophage T7 RNA polymerase
   4598..4614    -  protein_bind   lac operator: The lac repressor binds to the lac operator to inhibit transcription in E. coli. This inhibition can be relieved by adding lactose or isopropyl-β-D-thiogalactopyranoside (IPTG). lac repressor encoded by lacI
   4622..4652    -  promoter       lac promoter: promoter for the E. coli lac operon
   4667..4688    -  protein_bind   CAP binding site: CAP binding activates transcription in the presence of cAMP. E. coli catabolite activator protein
   4701..4793    -  CDS            lacI (fragment): lac repressor; lacI; The lac repressor binds to the lac operator to inhibit transcription in E. coli. This inhibition can be relieved by adding lactose or isopropyl-β-D-thiogalactopyranoside (IPTG).
   4976..5564    -  rep_origin     ori: high-copy-number ColE1/pMB1/pBR322/pUC origin of replication
   5735..6595    -  CDS            AmpR: β-lactamase; bla; confers resistance to ampicillin, carbenicillin, and related antibiotics
   6596..6700    -  promoter       AmpR promoter: bla
   6727..7155    +  rep_origin     f1 ori (sequence partly withheld): f1 bacteriophage origin of replication; arrow indicates direction of (+) strand synthesis
