[The description below was written by a language model from this plasmid's Addgene catalogue record and pLannotate feature annotations shown in this document.]
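Description:
pFlag-CMV4-PHF13 is a mammalian expression plasmid built on the pFLAG-CMV4 backbone for producing human PHF13 (also known as PHF5 or SPOC1) carrying an N-terminal Flag epitope. It is maintained in E. coli as a high-copy plasmid through a ColE1/pUC-type origin and selected with ampicillin via the β-lactamase gene and its native promoter. An f1 phage origin is also present, a standard element that permits single-stranded DNA production.

In the 7,182 nt sequenced record, the expression cassette consists of the human cytomegalovirus immediate early enhancer and promoter, followed by a short Flag-encoding segment (annotated as a fragment matching the 3xFLAG feature, consistent with a single Flag tag), a remnant of a multiple cloning site, and then the PHF13 coding sequence of about 900 bp. Transcripts are terminated by the human growth hormone polyadenylation signal. PHF13 is annotated as a modulator of chromatin structure needed for normal chromosome condensation and separation during mitosis. The restriction sites used for cloning are not specified in the record.

Downstream, an SV40 enhancer/early promoter drives a neomycin phosphotransferase gene ending in an SV40 polyadenylation signal, which would allow G418 selection of stably transfected mammalian cells. The adjacent ble and partial str annotations appear to be carried along with neo from its bacterial source. Several small fragments (lacZα, lacI, lac promoter/operator, T7 promoter, CloDF13 ori, large T antigen) are backbone remnants with no stated function. The construct is intended for transient or stable expression of Flag-tagged PHF13, allowing detection or pull-down with anti-Flag reagents; the associated study addresses PHF13 oligomerization and chromatin affinity.
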