Addgene plasmid #246094: pFlag-CMV4-PHF13
Purpose: Expression of human PHF13 with Flag-tag in mammalian cells
Depositing lab: Sarah Kinkley. Depositing organization: Max Planck Institute for Molecular Genetics. Publication: Differential oligomerization regulates PHF13 chromatin affinity and function. Rossi F, Magalhaes AP, Buschow R, Schubert T, Glaser L, Fontana A, Mai J, Staege H, Grimme A, Will H, Schriener S, Hnisz D, Vingron M, Chiariello AM, Kinkley S. Nucleic Acids Res. 2025 Jun 20;53(12):gkaf572. doi: 10.1093/nar/gkaf572. PubMed 40598901.
Backbone
  Vector backbone: pFLAG-CMV4
  Vector type: Mammalian Expression
Growth in bacteria
  Bacterial resistance: Ampicillin, 100 μg/mL
  Growth temperature: 37°C
  Growth strain: DH5alpha
  Copy number: High Copy
Gene/Insert
  Gene/Insert name: PHF13
  Species: H. sapiens (human)
  Insert size (bp): 903
  Entrez Gene: PHF13 (a.k.a. PHF5, SPOC1)
  Tag / fusion protein: Flag (N terminal on insert)
  Cloning method: Restriction Enzyme; 5′ cloning site Unspecified (unknown if destroyed)
  Sequencing primers: 5′ CGCAAATGGGCGGTAGGCGTG; 3′ ATTAGGACAAGGCTGGTGG
Terms and licenses: Academic/Nonprofit Terms; Industry Terms: Not Available to Industry
How to cite: pFlag-CMV4-PHF13 was a gift from Sarah Kinkley (Addgene plasmid # 246094 ; http://n2t.net/addgene:246094 ; RRID:Addgene_246094)
