>Addgene plasmid #246094 | pFlag-CMV4-PHF13 | depositor partial sequence | sequence record 483942 | Insert FWD
AATAAGCAGAGCTCGTTTAGTGAACCGTCAGAATTAATTCAGATCGATCTACCATGGACTACAAAGACGA
TGACGACAAGCTTGCGGCCGCGAATTCATCGATAGATCTGATATCGGTACCAGTCGACTCTAGAGGATCC
ATGGACTCTGACTCTTGCGCCGCCGCCTTCCACCCGGAGGAATACTCCCCCAGTTGCAAGAGGCGCAGGA
CCGTGGAAGACTTCAACAAATTCTGCACCTTTGTCTTGGCCTATGCTGGCTACATCCCTTATCCGAAGGA
GGAACTCCCTTTAAGGAGCAGCCCCAGCCCTGCTAACAGCACTGCTGGTACCATTGACAGCGACGGCTGG
GACGCGGGTTTCTCAGACATCGCGTCCTCAGTGCCCTTGCCAGTCTCTGACCGCTGCTTTAGCCACCTGC
AGCCTACTCTCTTGCAGCGAGCCAAGCCCAGTAACTTCCTGCTGGACAGAAAGAAAACGGACAAGCTGAA
GAAGAAGAAGAAGAGGAAGCGCAGGGACAGTGATGCGCCTGGGAAAGAGGGGTACAGGGGGGGCTTGCTG
AAGCTGGAAGCCGCTGACCCCTACGTGGAGACCCCCACGAGTCCCACCTTGCAGGATATCCCCCAGGCTC
CCAGCGACCCCTGCTCGGGCTGGGACTCCGATACTCCCTCGAGTGGATCTTGTGCCACTGTGTCACCTGA
TCAGGTCAAAGAAATAAAAACTGAAGGCAAACGGACTATCGTCCGGCAGGGAAAGCAGGTGGTGTTCCGA
GATGAGGACAGCACTGGCAATGATGAGGACATCATGGTGGACTCAGATGACGATTCCTGGGACCTCGTGA
CCTGCTTCTGCATGAAGCCATTTGCCGGCCGCCCCATGATCGAGTGTAATGAGTGCCACACCTGGATTCA
CCTGTCCTGTGCGAAAATCCGGAAATCCAATGTTCCAGAAGTGTTTGTCTGCCAAAAGTGCCGGGACTCC
AAGTTTGACATCCGCCGTTCCAACCGCTCGCGGACGGGCTCCCGGAAGCTGTTCCTGGACTGACCGGATC
CCGGGTGGCATCCCTGTGACCCCTCCCCAGTGCCTCTCTGGGCCTGGAAGTTGCCCTCCAGTGCCCACCA
GCCTTG
